>Addgene plasmid #172787 | pLBC0081 | addgene full sequence | sequence record 346127 | Addgene NGS Result
GTGGCTCTTCAGTGGACGAAAGGGCCTCGTGATACGCCTATTTTTATAGGTTAATGTCATGATAATAATG
GTTTCTTAGACGTCAGGTGGCACTTTTCGGGGAAATGTGCGCGGAACCCCTATTTGTTTATTTTTCTAAA
TACATTCAAATATGTATCCGCTCATGAGACAATAACCCTGATAAATGCTTCAATAATATTGAAAAAGGAA
GAGTATGCGCTCACGCAACTGGTCCAGAACCTTGACCGAACGCAGCGGTGGTAACGGCGCAGTGGCGGTT
TTCATGGCTTGTTATGACTGTTTTTTTTTGGGGTACAGTCTATGCCTCGGGCATCCAAGCAGCAAGCGCG
TTACGCCGTGGGTCGATGTTTGATGTTATGGAGCAGCAACGATGTTACGCAGCAGGGCAGTCGCCCTAAA
ACAAAGTTAAACATCATGAGGGAAGCGGTGATCGCCGAAGTATCGACTCAACTATCAGAGGTAGTTGGCG
TCATCGAGCGCCATCTCGAACCGACGTTGCTGGCCGTACATTTGTACGGCTCCGCAGTGGATGGCGGCCT
GAAGCCACACAGCGATATTGATTTGCTGGTTACGGTGACCGTAAGGCTTGATGAAACAACGCGGCGAGCT
TTGATCAACGACCTTTTGGAAACTTCGGCTTCCCCTGGAGAGAGCGAGATTCTCCGCGCTGTAGAAGTCA
CCATTGTTGTGCACGACGACATCATTCCGTGGCGTTATCCAGCTAAGCGCGAACTGCAATTTGGAGAATG
GCAGCGCAATGACATTCTTGCAGGTATCTTCGAGCCAGCCACGATCGACATTGATCTGGCTATCTTGCTG
ACAAAAGCAAGAGAACATAGCGTTGCCTTGGTAGGTCCAGCGGCGGAGGAACTCTTTGATCCGGTTCCTG
AACAGGATCTATTTGAGGCGCTAAATGAAACCTTAACGCTATGGAACTCGCCGCCCGACTGGGCTGGCGA
TGAGCGAAATGTAGTGCTTACGTTGTCCCGCATTTGGTACAGCGCAGTAACCGGCAAAATCGCGCCGAAG
GATGTCGCTGCCGACTGGGCAATGGAGCGCCTGCCGGCCCAGTATCAGCCCGTCATACTTGAAGCTAGAC
AGGCTTATCTTGGACAAGAAGAAGATCGCTTGGCCTCGCGCGCAGATCAGTTGGAAGAATTTGTCCATTA
CGTAAAAGGCGAGATCACCAAGGTAGTCGGCAAATAACTGTCAGACCAAGTTTACTCATATATACTTTAG
ATTGATTTAAAACTTCATTTTTAATTTAAAAGGATCTAGGTGAAGATCCTTTTTGATAATCTCATGACCA
AAATCCCTTAACGTGAGTTTTCGTTCCACTGAGCGTCAGACCCCGTAGAAAAGATCAAAGGATCTTCTTG
AGATCCTTTTTTTCTGCGCGTAATCTGCTGCTTGCAAACAAAAAAACCACCGCTACCAGCGGTGGTTTGT
TTGCCGGATCAAGAGCTACCAACTCTTTTTCCGAAGGTAACTGGCTTCAGCAGAGCGCAGATACCAAATA
CTGTTCTTCTAGTGTAGCCGTAGTTAGGCCACCACTTCAAGAACTCTGTAGCACCGCCTACATACCTCGC
TCTGCTAATCCTGTTACCAGTGGCTGCTGCCAGTGGCGATAAGTCGTGTCTTACCGGGTTGGACTCAAGA
CGATAGTTACCGGATAAGGCGCAGCGGTCGGGCTGAACGGGGGGTTCGTGCACACAGCCCAGCTTGGAGC
GAACGACCTACACCGAACTGAGATACCTACAGCGTGAGCTATGAGAAAGCGCCACGCTTCCCGAAGGGAG
AAAGGCGGACAGGTATCCGGTAAGCGGCAGGGTCGGAACAGGAGAGCGCACGAGGGAGCTTCCAGGGGGA
AACGCCTGGTATCTTTATAGTCCTGTCGGGTTTCGCCACCTCTGACTTGAGCGTCGATTTTTGTGATGCT
CGTCAGGGGGGCGGAGCCTATGGAAAAACGCCAGCAACGCGGCCTTTTTACGGTTCCTGGCCTTTTGCTG
GCCTTTTGCTCACATGTTCTTTCCTGCGTTATCCCCTGATTCTGTGGATAACCGTATTACCGCCTTTGAG
TGAGCTGATACCGCTCGCCGCAGCCGAACGACCGAGCGCAGCGAGTCAGTGAGCGAGGAAGCGGAAGAGC
GCCCAATACGCAAACCGCCTCTCCCCGCGCGTTGGCCGATTCATTAATCACTCTGTGGTCTCATTCGGAC
TACAAAGACCATGACGGTGATTATAAAGATCATGACATCGATTACAAGGATGACGATGACAAGGACCCCA
ACGAGAAGCGCGATCACATGGTCCTGCTGGAGTTCGTGACCGCCGCCGGGATCACTCTCGGCATGGACGA
GCTGTACAAGTAAGCTTTGAGACCACGAA
Features (pLannotate 1.2.2; 8 found; start..end, strand, type, name):
    110..214     +  promoter       AmpR promoter: bla
    205..285     -  CDS            int (fragment): INT2_ECOLX - Protein inferred from homology: Swiss-Prot protein existence level 3. Putative integrase believed to be involved in the insertion of antibiotic resistance genes into plasmids and transposons. From Escherichia coli.
    373..429     +  CDS            GmR (fragment): gentamycin acetyltransferase; aacC1; confers resistance to gentamycin
    436..1224    +  CDS            aadA: S3AD_ECOLX - Experimental evidence at protein level: Swiss-Prot protein existence level 1. Mediates bacterial resistance to the antibiotics streptomycin and spectinomycin. From Escherichia coli.
   1398..1986    +  rep_origin     ori: high-copy-number ColE1/pMB1/pBR322/pUC origin of replication
   2169..2218    +  CDS            lacI (fragment): lac repressor; lacI; The lac repressor binds to the lac operator to inhibit transcription in E. coli. This inhibition can be relieved by adding lactose or isopropyl-β-D-thiogalactopyranoside (IPTG).
   2238..2303    +  CDS            3xFLAG: three tandem FLAG® epitope tags, followed by an enterokinase cleavage site
   2304..2390    +  CDS            VC155 (fragment): C-terminal fragment of mVenus for use in bimolecular fluorescence complementation (BiFC) (Kodama and Hu, 2010)
