[The description below was written by a language model from this plasmid's Addgene catalogue record and pLannotate feature annotations shown in this document.]
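Description:
pLBC0081 is a small (about 2.4 kb) Level 0 part plasmid from the MoBiFC toolkit, a modular bimolecular fluorescence complementation system built for studying protein-protein interactions in chloroplasts. It is catalogued as a synthetic biology vector on a MoClo-style Level 0 backbone (recorded as pAGM130, while the insert name refers to pAGM1301, the acceptor for C-terminal tag modules). It replicates in E. coli at high copy from a ColE1/pUC-type origin and is selected with spectinomycin through the aadA gene. The bla promoter and the short integrase, gentamicin acetyltransferase and lacI fragments in the annotation appear to be backbone remnants flanking the resistance cassette and cloning site, not functional genes.

The payload is a short synthetic coding module: a 3xFLAG epitope tag followed directly by a C-terminal fragment of mVenus and a stop codon. The insert name gives the fragment as residues 210-238, which fits the roughly 90 bp feature annotated as a partial match to the VC155 BiFC fragment. The stated purpose, however, calls the module "CT_nVenus", which conflicts with the insert name and annotation; both of those indicate the C-terminal piece of Venus, placed in the C-terminal tag (CT) position. No promoter or terminator for the module is annotated, as expected for a Level 0 part that is not expressed on its own.

The module is intended for assembly with promoter, coding sequence and terminator parts into higher-level transcription units, fusing the tag to the C-terminus of a protein of interest. When that fusion is co-expressed with a partner carrying the complementary Venus fragment, interaction between the two proteins reconstitutes fluorescence. The FLAG tag allows immunodetection of the fusion. The cloning sites used are not recorded.
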