Addgene plasmid #172787: pLBC0081
Purpose: Level 0 module containing CT_nVenus
Depositing lab: Benjamin Field. Depositing organization: CNRS DR12, Delegation Provence et Corse. Publication: MoBiFC: development of a modular bimolecular fluorescence complementation toolkit for the analysis of chloroplast protein-protein interactions. Velay F, Soula M, Mehrez M, Belbachir C, D'Alessandro S, Laloi C, Crete P, Field B. Plant Methods. 2022 May 26;18(1):69. doi: 10.1186/s13007-022-00902-1. PubMed 35619173.
Backbone
  Vector backbone: pAGM130
  Backbone manufacturer: Engler et al. 2014
  Vector type: Synthetic Biology
Growth in bacteria
  Bacterial resistance: Spectinomycin, 50 μg/mL
  Growth temperature: 37°C
  Growth strain: DH5alpha
  Copy number: High Copy
Gene/Insert
  Gene/Insert name: 3xFLAG CtmVenus 210-238 STOP pAGM1301 (CT)
  Species: Synthetic
  Mutation: no
  Cloning method: Restriction Enzyme; 5′ cloning site Unknown (unknown if destroyed)
Terms and licenses: Academic/Nonprofit Terms; Industry Terms: Not Available to Industry
Depositor comments: Please visit https://www.biorxiv.org/content/10.1101/2021.03.01.433373v1 for bioRxiv preprint.
How to cite: pLBC0081 was a gift from Benjamin Field (Addgene plasmid # 172787 ; http://n2t.net/addgene:172787 ; RRID:Addgene_172787)
